Addgene plasmid #182617: pOME0286
Purpose: KSHV ORF 36 TAGGED
Depositing lab: Dirk Dittmer. Depositing organization: University of North Carolina at Chapel Hill.
Backbone
  Vector backbone: pDEST47
  Vector type: Mammalian Expression
Growth in bacteria
  Bacterial resistance: Ampicillin, 100 μg/mL
  Growth temperature: 37°C
  Growth strain: DH5alpha
  Copy number: High Copy
Gene/Insert
  Gene/Insert name: KSHV ORF 36 TAGGED
  Species: Other
  Insert size (bp): 1430
  Cloning method: Unknown
Terms and licenses: Academic/Nonprofit Terms; Industry Terms: Not Available to Industry
How to cite: pOME0286 was a gift from Dirk Dittmer (Addgene plasmid # 182617 ; http://n2t.net/addgene:182617 ; RRID:Addgene_182617)
