[The description below was written by a language model from this plasmid's Addgene catalogue record and pLannotate feature annotations shown in this document.]
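Description:
pOME0286 is a mammalian expression plasmid built on the Gateway destination vector pDEST47, carrying an epitope-tagged copy of Kaposi's sarcoma-associated herpesvirus (KSHV/HHV-8) ORF36. It is maintained in E. coli as a high-copy plasmid through a ColE1/pUC-type origin and selected with ampicillin via the β-lactamase gene. An f1 origin is also present, along with short backbone remnants (bom, lac promoter/operator and lacI fragments) that play no role in expression. For selection in mammalian cells, an SV40 enhancer/early promoter drives a neomycin phosphotransferase gene terminated by an SV40 polyadenylation signal.

The expression cassette uses the human CMV immediate-early enhancer and promoter, followed by a T7 promoter that could support in vitro transcription. Between attB1 and attB2 sites, the footprint of Gateway recombination into the destination vector, lies the ORF36 coding sequence, annotated as vPK, the viral serine/threonine protein kinase implicated in viral gene expression, DNA replication, encapsidation and nuclear egress. It is joined directly at its C-terminus to a 3xFLAG tag. Downstream of attB2 sits the Cycle 3 GFP reading frame native to pDEST47, followed by the bovine growth hormone polyadenylation signal. pDEST47 is designed to produce C-terminal GFP fusions, but the record does not indicate whether a stop codon follows the FLAG tag, so it cannot be said whether the product is ORF36-3xFLAG alone or a further fusion to GFP. The stated purpose is simply tagged ORF36, consistent with expressing the viral kinase in transfected mammalian cells for detection or immunoprecipitation through the FLAG epitope.
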