Features (pLannotate 1.2.2; 24 found; start..end, strand, type, name):
     28..80      -  misc_feature   bom (fragment): basis of mobility region from pBR322
    235..614     +  enhancer       CMV enhancer: human cytomegalovirus immediate early enhancer
    615..818     +  promoter       CMV promoter: human cytomegalovirus (CMV) immediate early promoter
    814..847     +  LTR            5' LTR (truncated) (fragment): truncated 5' long terminal repeat (LTR) from HIV-1
    863..881     +  promoter       T7 promoter: promoter for bacteriophage T7 RNA polymerase
    914..938     +  protein_bind   attB1: mutant version of attB; recombination site for the Gateway® BP reaction BP Clonase™
    970..2301    +  CDS            vPK: VPK_HHV8P - Experimental evidence at protein level: Swiss-Prot protein existence level 1. Serine/threonine protein kinase that plays a role in viral gene expression, viral DNA replication and encapsidation, and nuclear egress of virions. Regulates host transcriptional activity through interactions with RNA helicase and c-Jun N-terminal kinase (JNK) and viral transcriptional activity through interactions with the viral protein K-bZIP/K8 (PubMed:17108053). Induces host chromosome condensation and phosphorylation of histone H3. Phosphorylates the DNA polymerase processivity factor hence modulatin
   2302..2367    +  CDS            3xFLAG: three tandem FLAG® epitope tags, followed by an enterokinase cleavage site
   2403..2427    -  protein_bind   attB2: mutant version of attB; recombination site for the Gateway® BP reaction BP Clonase™
   2438..3157    +  CDS            Cycle 3 GFP: Cycle 3 GFP (Crameri et al., 1996) mammalian codon-optimized
   3185..3409    +  polyA_signal   bGH poly(A) signal: bovine growth hormone polyadenylation signal
   3413..3434    +  promoter       SV40 promoter (fragment): SV40 enhancer and early promoter
   3455..3883    +  rep_origin     f1 ori (sequence partly withheld): f1 bacteriophage origin of replication; arrow indicates direction of (+) strand synthesis
   3897..4226    +  promoter       SV40 promoter: SV40 enhancer and early promoter
   4293..5084    +  CDS            neo: KKA2_KLEPN - Also known as kan, nptII. Experimental evidence at protein level: Swiss-Prot protein existence level 1. Resistance to kanamycin, neomycin, paromomycin, ribostamycin, butirosin and gentamicin B. From Klebsiella pneumoniae.
   5110..5268    +  CDS            ble (fragment): BLE_KLEPN - Experimental evidence at protein level: Swiss-Prot protein existence level 1. Binding protein with a strong affinity to the bleomycin family of antibiotics. Binds to CL990; an antimitotic-antibiotic compound. From Klebsiella pneumoniae.
   5263..5384    +  polyA_signal   SV40 poly(A) signal: SV40 polyadenylation signal
   5457..5473    -  protein_bind   lac operator: The lac repressor binds to the lac operator to inhibit transcription in E. coli. This inhibition can be relieved by adding lactose or isopropyl-β-D-thiogalactopyranoside (IPTG). lac repressor encoded by lacI
   5481..5511    -  promoter       lac promoter: promoter for the E. coli lac operon
   5526..5547    -  protein_bind   CAP binding site: CAP binding activates transcription in the presence of cAMP. E. coli catabolite activator protein
   5560..5652    -  CDS            lacI (fragment): lac repressor; lacI; The lac repressor binds to the lac operator to inhibit transcription in E. coli. This inhibition can be relieved by adding lactose or isopropyl-β-D-thiogalactopyranoside (IPTG).
   5835..6423    -  rep_origin     ori: high-copy-number ColE1/pMB1/pBR322/pUC origin of replication
   6594..7454    -  CDS            AmpR: β-lactamase; bla; confers resistance to ampicillin, carbenicillin, and related antibiotics
   7455..7559    -  promoter       AmpR promoter: bla
>Addgene plasmid #182617 | pOME0286 | addgene full sequence | sequence record 359426 | Addgene NGS Result
GACGGATCGGGAGATCTCCCGATCCCCTATGGTGCACTCTCAGTACAATCTGCTCTGATGCCGCATAGTT
AAGCCAGTATCTGCTCCCTGCTTGTGTGTTGGAGGTCGCTGAGTAGTGCGCGAGCAAAATTTAAGCTACA
ACAAGGCAAGGCTTGACCGACAATTGCATGAAGAATCTGCTTAGGGTTAGGCGTTTTGCGCTGCTTCGCG
ATGTACGGGCCAGATATACGCGTTGACATTGATTATTGACTAGTTATTAATAGTAATCAATTACGGGGTC
ATTAGTTCATAGCCCATATATGGAGTTCCGCGTTACATAACTTACGGTAAATGGCCCGCCTGGCTGACCG
CCCAACGACCCCCGCCCATTGACGTCAATAATGACGTATGTTCCCATAGTAACGCCAATAGGGACTTTCC
ATTGACGTCAATGGGTGGAGTATTTACGGTAAACTGCCCACTTGGCAGTACATCAAGTGTATCATATGCC
AAGTACGCCCCCTATTGACGTCAATGACGGTAAATGGCCCGCCTGGCATTATGCCCAGTACATGACCTTA
TGGGACTTTCCTACTTGGCAGTACATCTACGTATTAGTCATCGCTATTACCATGGTGATGCGGTTTTGGC
AGTACATCAATGGGCGTGGATAGCGGTTTGACTCACGGGGATTTCCAAGTCTCCACCCCATTGACGTCAA
TGGGAGTTTGTTTTGGCACCAAAATCAACGGGACTTTCCAAAATGTCGTAACAACTCCGCCCCATTGACG
CAAATGGGCGGTAGGCGTGTACGGTGGGAGGTCTATATAAGCAGAGCTCTCTGGCTAACTAGAGAACCCA
CTGCTTACTGGCTTATCGAAATTAATACGACTCACTATAGGGAGACCCAAGCTGGCTAGTTAAGCTTGAT
CAAACAAGTTTGTACAAAAAAGCAGGCTCTTTAAAGGAACCAATTCAGTCGACGCCACCATGCGCTGGAA
GAGAATGGAGAGGAGACCCCCACTCACTCCTCTTCGGAGATCAAGGACACAATCGTCAGGTGGAGGCTTG
ACGATTTGCCCCCGGTGTGCCCTGAAACTCCCTAAGGCTACCCGGATTTCAGAGAGACCCTGGGCGTCCA
CATGGCAGCTGAATCAGCATATACAGGTGTCCAAGACTAAAAAGGCCACCGCGTATCTTAAAGCGCCCCG
TGAATGGGGGCAGTGCACGCACCAGGATCCAGACTGGTCCAAGCGTCTGGGTCGTGGCGCCTTTGGCATA
ATCGTCCCTATCTCCGAGGATCTGTGTGTGAAGCAGTTTGATAGCCGCCGGGAGTTTTTCTACGAGGCAA
TTGCCAACGACCTGATGCAGGCCACCCGAGAGAGGTACCCCATGCATTCTGGTGGATCTAGACTGCTAGG
ATTCGTGCAGCCTTGCATACCCTGTAGATCGATTGTGTATCCTAGAATGAAGTGCAACCTGCTGCAGCTG
GACTGGAGTCAGGTCAACCTGAGTGTCATGGCGGCGGAGTTCACCGGCCTAATGGCGGCGGTGTCCTTTC
TAAACAGATACTGTGGCATGGTGCACTGCGACGTTAGTCCAGACAATATTTTGGCCACAGGAGACCTAAC
GCCCATGAACCCCGGGAGGCTGGTCCTTACCGATTTCGGTTCCGTTGCGCTACACTCTGGGAGCAAGTGG
ACTAACCTTGTGGTGACCTCTAACCTGGGGTTTAAGCAACACTGCTACGACTTCAGGGTGCCACCCAAAC
TCATTTGTAAGCATCTCTATAAGCCGTCTTGCGTCCTCTTCCAGTGTTACCTATCCAGTCTCGGTAAGAT
GCACGCGCAGGTATTGGACCAACCGTACCCTATCAGCCCTAACATGGGACTGACCATCGACATGTCCTCG
TTGGGCTACACTCTGCTGACATGCCTGGAACTCTATCTCGATCTGCCGCTAAACAACCCTCTGAAGTTCT
TGGGTTCAGCCACCAGAGACGGACGCCCCGAACCCATGTACTACTTGGGCTTCATGATTCCCAGGGTGGT
GATGACTCAGATCCTGTCCGCTGTGTGGACCATGACGCTTGACCTGGGACTAGATTGCACCGGCAAAGCC
CAGGCGATTCCCATGCGACAGGAGCACCAGCTGGCGTTTCAGAAGCAGTGCTATTTATATAAAGCCAACC
AAAAGGCAGAGTCGTTAGCGAACTGCTCCGATAAGCTAAACTGCCCCATGTTAAAGTCTCTCGTTAGAAA
GCTACTAGAGCGAGACTTTTTCAACCATGGAGGCCACCCCCACACCCGCGGACTTGTTTTCGACTACAAA
GACCATGACGGTGATTATAAAGATCATGATATCGATTACAAGGATGACGATGACAAGTAGTAACTCGAGG
CGGCCGCACTCGAGATATCTAGACCCAGCTTTCTTGTACAAAGTGGTTCGATCTAGAATGGCTAGCAAAG
GAGAAGAACTTTTCACTGGAGTTGTCCCAATTCTTGTTGAATTAGATGGTGATGTTAATGGGCACAAATT
TTCTGTCAGTGGAGAGGGTGAAGGTGATGCTACATACGGAAAGCTTACCCTTAAATTTATTTGCACTACT
GGAAAACTACCTGTTCCATGGCCAACACTTGTCACTACTTTCTCTTATGGTGTTCAATGCTTTTCCCGTT
ATCCGGATCATATGAAACGGCATGACTTTTTCAAGAGTGCCATGCCCGAAGGTTATGTACAGGAACGCAC
TATATCTTTCAAAGATGACGGGAACTACAAGACGCGTGCTGAAGTCAAGTTTGAAGGTGATACCCTTGTT
AATCGTATCGAGTTAAAAGGTATTGATTTTAAAGAAGATGGAAACATTCTCGGACACAAACTCGAGTACA
ACTATAACTCACACAATGTATACATCACGGCAGACAAACAAAAGAATGGAATCAAAGCTAACTTCAAAAT
TCGCCACAACATTGAAGATGGATCCGTTCAACTAGCAGACCATTATCAACAAAATACTCCAATTGGCGAT
GGCCCTGTCCTTTTACCAGACAACCATTACCTGTCGACACAATCTGCCCTTTCGAAAGATCCCAACGAAA
AGCGTGACCACATGGTCCTTCTTGAGTTTGTAACTGCTGCTGGGATTACACATGGCATGGATGAGCTCTA
CAAATAATGAATTAAACCCGCTGATCAGCCTCGACTGTGCCTTCTAGTTGCCAGCCATCTGTTGTTTGCC
CCTCCCCCGTGCCTTCCTTGACCCTGGAAGGTGCCACTCCCACTGTCCTTTCCTAATAAAATGAGGAAAT
TGCATCGCATTGTCTGAGTAGGTGTCATTCTATTCTGGGGGGTGGGGTGGGGCAGGACAGCAAGGGGGAG
GATTGGGAAGACAATAGCAGGCATGCTGGGGATGCGGTGGGCTCTATGGCTTCTGAGGCGGAAAGAACCA
GCTGGGGCTCTAGGGGGTATCCCC
[124 nt withheld, positions 3455-3578]
C
[91 nt withheld, positions 3580-3670]
A
[49 nt withheld, positions 3672-3720]
CCTTTGACGTTGGAGTCCACGTTCTTT
[37 nt withheld, positions 3748-3784]
ACCCTATCTCGGTCTATTCTTTTGATTTATAAGGGATTTTGCCGATTTCGGCCTATTGGTTAAAAAATGA
GCTGATTTAACAAAAATTTAACGCGAATTAATTCTGTGGAATGTGTGTCAGTTAGGGTGTGGAAAGTCCC
CAGGCTCCCCAGCAGGCAGAAGTATGCAAAGCATGCATCTCAATTAGTCAGCAACCAGGTGTGGAAAGTC
CCCAGGCTCCCCAGCAGGCAGAAGTATGCAAAGCATGCATCTCAATTAGTCAGCAACCATAGTCCCGCCC
CTAACTCCGCCCATCCCGCCCCTAACTCCGCCCAGTTCCGCCCATTCTCCGCCCCATGGCTGACTAATTT
TTTTTATTTATGCAGAGGCCGAGGCCGCCTCTGCCTCTGAGCTATTCCAGAAGTAGTGAGGAGGCTTTTT
TGGAGGCCTAGGCTTTTGCAAAAAGCTCCCGGGAGCTTGTATATCCATTTTCGGATCTGATCAAGAGACA
GGATGAGGATCGTTTCGCATGATTGAACAAGATGGATTGCACGCAGGTTCTCCGGCCGCTTGGGTGGAGA
GGCTATTCGGCTATGACTGGGCACAACAGACAATCGGCTGCTCTGATGCCGCCGTGTTCCGGCTGTCAGC
GCAGGGGCGCCCGGTTCTTTTTGTCAAGACCGACCTGTCCGGTGCCCTGAATGAACTGCAGGACGAGGCA
GCGCGGCTATCGTGGCTGGCCACGACGGGCGTTCCTTGCGCAGCTGTGCTCGACGTTGTCACTGAAGCGG
GAAGGGACTGGCTGCTATTGGGCGAAGTGCCGGGGCAGGATCTCCTGTCATCTCACCTTGCTCCTGCCGA
GAAAGTATCCATCATGGCTGATGCAATGCGGCGGCTGCATACGCTTGATCCGGCTACCTGCCCATTCGAC
CACCAAGCGAAACATCGCATCGAGCGAGCACGTACTCGGATGGAAGCCGGTCTTGTCGATCAGGATGATC
TGGACGAAGAGCATCAGGGGCTCGCGCCAGCCGAACTGTTCGCCAGGCTCAAGGCGCGCATGCCCGACGG
CGAGGATCTCGTCGTGACCCATGGCGATGCCTGCTTGCCGAATATCATGGTGGAAAATGGCCGCTTTTCT
GGATTCATCGACTGTGGCCGGCTGGGTGTGGCGGACCGCTATCAGGACATAGCGTTGGCTACCCGTGATA
TTGCTGAAGAGCTTGGCGGCGAATGGGCTGACCGCTTCCTCGTGCTTTACGGTATCGCCGCTCCCGATTC
GCAGCGCATCGCCTTCTATCGCCTTCTTGACGAGTTCTTCTGAGCGGGACTCTGGGGTTCGCGAAATGAC
CGACCAAGCGACGCCCAACCTGCCATCACGAGATTTCGATTCCACCGCCGCCTTCTATGAAAGGTTGGGC
TTCGGAATCGTTTTCCGGGACGCCGGCTGGATGATCCTCCAGCGCGGGGATCTCATGCTGGAGTTCTTCG
CCCACCCCAACTTGTTTATTGCAGCTTATAATGGTTACAAATAAAGCAATAGCATCACAAATTTCACAAA
TAAAGCATTTTTTTCACTGCATTCTAGTTGTGGTTTGTCCAAACTCATCAATGTATCTTATCATGTCTGT
ATACCGTCGACCTCTAGCTAGAGCTTGGCGTAATCATGGTCATAGCTGTTTCCTGTGTGAAATTGTTATC
CGCTCACAATTCCACACAACATACGAGCCGGAAGCATAAAGTGTAAAGCCTGGGGTGCCTAATGAGTGAG
CTAACTCACATTAATTGCGTTGCGCTCACTGCCCGCTTTCCAGTCGGGAAACCTGTCGTGCCAGCTGCAT
TAATGAATCGGCCAACGCGCGGGGAGAGGCGGTTTGCGTATTGGGCGCTCTTCCGCTTCCTCGCTCACTG
ACTCGCTGCGCTCGGTCGTTCGGCTGCGGCGAGCGGTATCAGCTCACTCAAAGGCGGTAATACGGTTATC
CACAGAATCAGGGGATAACGCAGGAAAGAACATGTGAGCAAAAGGCCAGCAAAAGGCCAGGAACCGTAAA
AAGGCCGCGTTGCTGGCGTTTTTCCATAGGCTCCGCCCCCCTGACGAGCATCACAAAAATCGACGCTCAA
GTCAGAGGTGGCGAAACCCGACAGGACTATAAAGATACCAGGCGTTTCCCCCTGGAAGCTCCCTCGTGCG
CTCTCCTGTTCCGACCCTGCCGCTTACCGGATACCTGTCCGCCTTTCTCCCTTCGGGAAGCGTGGCGCTT
TCTCATAGCTCACGCTGTAGGTATCTCAGTTCGGTGTAGGTCGTTCGCTCCAAGCTGGGCTGTGTGCACG
AACCCCCCGTTCAGCCCGACCGCTGCGCCTTATCCGGTAACTATCGTCTTGAGTCCAACCCGGTAAGACA
CGACTTATCGCCACTGGCAGCAGCCACTGGTAACAGGATTAGCAGAGCGAGGTATGTAGGCGGTGCTACA
GAGTTCTTGAAGTGGTGGCCTAACTACGGCTACACTAGAAGAACAGTATTTGGTATCTGCGCTCTGCTGA
AGCCAGTTACCTTCGGAAAAAGAGTTGGTAGCTCTTGATCCGGCAAACAAACCACCGCTGGTAGCGGTGG
TTTTTTTGTTTGCAAGCAGCAGATTACGCGCAGAAAAAAAGGATCTCAAGAAGATCCTTTGATCTTTTCT
ACGGGGTCTGACGCTCAGTGGAACGAAAACTCACGTTAAGGGATTTTGGTCATGAGATTATCAAAAAGGA
TCTTCACCTAGATCCTTTTAAATTAAAAATGAAGTTTTAAATCAATCTAAAGTATATATGAGTAAACTTG
GTCTGACAGTTACCAATGCTTAATCAGTGAGGCACCTATCTCAGCGATCTGTCTATTTCGTTCATCCATA
GTTGCCTGACTCCCCGTCGTGTAGATAACTACGATACGGGAGGGCTTACCATCTGGCCCCAGTGCTGCAA
TGATACCGCGAGACCCACGCTCACCGGCTCCAGATTTATCAGCAATAAACCAGCCAGCCGGAAGGGCCGA
GCGCAGAAGTGGTCCTGCAACTTTATCCGCCTCCATCCAGTCTATTAATTGTTGCCGGGAAGCTAGAGTA
AGTAGTTCGCCAGTTAATAGTTTGCGCAACGTTGTTGCCATTGCTACAGGCATCGTGGTGTCACGCTCGT
CGTTTGGTATGGCTTCATTCAGCTCCGGTTCCCAACGATCAAGGCGAGTTACATGATCCCCCATGTTGTG
CAAAAAAGCGGTTAGCTCCTTCGGTCCTCCGATCGTTGTCAGAAGTAAGTTGGCCGCAGTGTTATCACTC
ATGGTTATGGCAGCACTGCATAATTCTCTTACTGTCATGCCATCCGTAAGATGCTTTTCTGTGACTGGTG
AGTACTCAACCAAGTCATTCTGAGAATAGTGTATGCGGCGACCGAGTTGCTCTTGCCCGGCGTCAATACG
GGATAATACCGCGCCACATAGCAGAACTTTAAAAGTGCTCATCATTGGAAAACGTTCTTCGGGGCGAAAA
CTCTCAAGGATCTTACCGCTGTTGAGATCCAGTTCGATGTAACCCACTCGTGCACCCAACTGATCTTCAG
CATCTTTTACTTTCACCAGCGTTTCTGGGTGAGCAAAAACAGGAAGGCAAAATGCCGCAAAAAAGGGAAT
AAGGGCGACACGGAAATGTTGAATACTCATACTCTTCCTTTTTCAATATTATTGAAGCATTTATCAGGGT
TATTGTCTCATGAGCGGATACATATTTGAATGTATTTAGAAAAATAAACAAATAGGGGTTCCGCGCACAT
TTCCCCGAAAAGTGCCACCTGACGTC
