>Addgene plasmid #182617 | pOME0286 | depositor partial sequence | sequence record 353538 | Insert
GTCGACGCCACCATGCGCTGGAAGAGAATGGAGAGGAGACCCCCACTCACTCCTCTTCGGAGATCAAGGA
CACAATCGTCAGGTGGAGGCTTGACGATTTGCCCCCGGTGTGCCCTGAAACTCCCTAAGGCTACCCGGAT
TTCAGAGAGACCCTGGGCGTCCACATGGCAGCTGAATCAGCATATACAGGTGTCCAAGACTAAAAAGGCC
ACCGCGTATCTTAAAGCGCCCCGTGAATGGGGGCAGTGCACGCACCAGGATCCAGACTGGTCCAAGCGTC
TGGGTCGTGGCGCCTTTGGCATAATCGTCCCTATCTCCGAGGATCTGTGTGTGAAGCAGTTTGATAGCCG
CCGGGAGTTTTTCTACGAGGCAATTGCCAACGACCTGATGCAGGCCACCCGAGAGAGGTACCCCATGCAT
TCTGGTGGATCTAGACTGCTAGGATTCGTGCAGCCTTGCATACCCTGTAGATCGATTGTGTATCCTAGAA
TGAAGTGCAACCTGCTGCAGCTGGACTGGAGTCAGGTCAACCTGAGTGTCATGGCGGCGGAGTTCACCGG
CCTAATGGCGGCGGTGTCCTTTCTAAACAGATACTGTGGCATGGTGCACTGCGACGTTAGTCCAGACAAT
ATTTTGGCCACAGGAGACCTAACGCCCATGAACCCCGGGAGGCTGGTCCTTACCGATTTCGGTTCCGTTG
CGCTACACTCTGGGAGCAAGTGGACTAACCTTGTGGTGACCTCTAACCTGGGGTTTAAGCAACACTGCTA
CGACTTCAGGGTGCCACCCAAACTCATTTGTAAGCATCTCTATAAGCCGTCTTGCGTCCTCTTCCAGTGT
TACCTATCCAGTCTCGGTAAGATGCACGCGCAGGTATTGGACCAACCGTACCCTATCAGCCCTAACATGG
GACTGACCATCGACATGTCCTCGTTGGGCTACACTCTGCTGACATGCCTGGAACTCTATCTCGATCTGCC
GCTAAACAACCCTCTGAAGTTCTTGGGTTCAGCCACCAGAGACGGACGCCCCGAACCCATGTACTACTTG
GGCTTCATGATTCCCAGGGTGGTGATGACTCAGATCCTGTCCGCTGTGTGGACCATGACGCTTGACCTGG
GACTAGATTGCACCGGCAAAGCCCAGGCGATTCCCATGCGACAGGAGCACCAGCTGGCGTTTCAGAAGCA
GTGCTATTTATATAAAGCCAACCAAAAGGCAGAGTCGTTAGCGAACTGCTCCGATAAGCTAAACTGCCCC
ATGTTAAAGTCTCTCGTTAGAAAGCTACTAGAGCGAGACTTTTTCAACCATGGAGGCCACCCCCACACCC
GCGGACTTGTTTTCGACTACAAAGACCATGACGGTGATTATAAAGATCATGATATCGATTACAAGGATGA
CGATGACAAGTAGTAACTCGAGGCGGCCGC
